Addgene plasmid #37266: pFoxd3IRESGFPtv
Depositing lab: Patricia Labosky. Depositing organization: University of Pennsylvania. Publication: Requirement for Foxd3 in maintaining pluripotent cells of the early mouse embryo. Hanna LA, Foreman RK, Tarasenko IA, Kessler DS, Labosky PA. Genes Dev. 2002 Oct 15;16(20):2650-61. 10.1101/gad.1020502 PubMed 12381664.
Backbone
  Vector backbone: pBS
  Backbone manufacturer: Stratgene
  Backbone size w/o insert (bp): 3000
  Total vector size (bp): 15000
  Modifications to backbone: The targeting vector was constructed using a 4.0 kilobase (kb) Sac1 fragment as the 5homology arm and a 1.5kb Xba1 fragment as the 3arm. A diptheria toxin (DTA) cassette was used to select against random integration, and positive selection was provided by the neo cassette, flanked by loxP sites for subsequent removal in culture. The Foxd3 targeted allele has the entire coding region deleted as well as 70 bp of the 3 flanking DNA. A Gfp gene with an internal ribosomal entry site (Ires, for the Foxd3Ires-Gfp allele) was inserted as described in Hanna et al.
  Vector type: Mouse Targeting
  Selectable markers: Neomycin (select with G418) ; DTA
Growth in bacteria
  Bacterial resistance: Ampicillin, 100 μg/mL
  Growth temperature: 37°C
  Growth strain: DH5alpha
  Copy number: Unknown
Gene/Insert
  Gene/Insert name: Foxd3 (alt names: Hfh2; Genesis)
  Species: M. musculus (mouse)
  Insert size (bp): 13000
  GenBank ID: 1347473
  Entrez Gene: Foxd3 (a.k.a. CWH3, Gen, Genesis, Hfh2)
  Tag / fusion protein: IRES-GFP
Terms and licenses: Academic/Nonprofit Terms; Industry Terms: Not Available to Industry
How to cite: pFoxd3IRESGFPtv was a gift from Patricia Labosky (Addgene plasmid # 37266 ; http://n2t.net/addgene:37266 ; RRID:Addgene_37266)
