[The description below was written by a language model from this plasmid's Addgene catalogue record.]
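Description:
pFoxd3IRESGFPtv is a mouse gene-targeting vector built on a pBS (pBluescript-type) backbone of about 3 kb, with a total size of roughly 15 kb. It is propagated in E. coli under ampicillin selection; the copy number is not recorded. No feature table accompanies the record, so the exact order and orientation of the elements, and the promoters driving the selection cassettes, are not stated.

The payload is designed to replace the mouse Foxd3 locus (also known as Genesis or Hfh2) by homologous recombination. A 4.0 kb SacI genomic fragment serves as the 5' homology arm and a 1.5 kb XbaI fragment as the 3' arm. Between them, the entire Foxd3 coding region plus about 70 bp of 3' flanking DNA is removed and substituted with an IRES-GFP cassette. The internal ribosome entry site allows cap-independent translation of GFP, presumably so that fluorescence reports activity of the targeted locus. Positive selection comes from a neomycin resistance cassette (G418 selection), which is flanked by loxP sites so that Cre recombinase can excise it in culture once correctly targeted clones have been identified. A diphtheria toxin A (DTA) cassette provides negative selection. Such a cassette is normally lost during genuine homologous recombination but retained after random integration, which kills those cells and enriches for targeted events.

The construct is used to generate the Foxd3 IRES-GFP allele, a null allele. The associated work examined the requirement for Foxd3 in maintaining pluripotent cells of the early mouse embryo.
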