>Addgene plasmid #37266 | pFoxd3IRESGFPtv | addgene partial sequence | sequence record 49443 | T7 5'-TAATACGACTCACTATAGGG-3'
GGCCGCTCTAGAACTAGAGTCGACCTGCAGGCATGCAAGCTTGCTCCAACCTACTAAGTGCTTGAGTACA
TTTATCTACATTTAAAAAAAAAATTTCATCGTCTTCTCTAAATCTTCACCATTTAAACAGCGTAAGCTCA
ATTCTTTTCCAAGGGTATGGCTGGGCTCTACTTTCCCGGTATTACATCAGGACTTTCAATAAACACTGGC
CGCTGGTGTTTGGGCATGAGATGTCCCATCCTCTAACTACACGGGGAAGAGGCTGTTGTTGATAGAGCGA
AAGTGGCTGGAAGGAAAGTTGCCGTGGTTTCTACACCGCGCTGCCTAATGCGTCGCTGGAAAAGGCACTG
CAGATCTCAAGCGGCAGCTTGTGTCCGAGTGTCAGGCTGCGTGCTCAGGCTCGGCCGGTATTGCTGCTAT
GCGCGGAAATATGAGCGAGTAATTTTATAAGTAACAAAGGATCAGGGATGGAATGAGGCCCCTGTTATCC
AATGTCATTTAGAAGCCTTGGATCAGCAGCTTCTTGAGGCTAAAAGTGAATTCAAGAAGCCCTGCCTTTC
TCTTTTCCCAGGGGTGCCAGCTAAATTTAGAAGTAACCTCTGTGTGTTTGCACAAATCGTGTACCATTTG
CTGTTTGTGTAAAAACCGATTAGCCAGACACAACTGTGAAACAACTTGTGACTTTTATAGCTGCAACGCA
CAAACCAATTTAGATCCGTT
