>Addgene plasmid #37266 | pFoxd3IRESGFPtv | addgene partial sequence | sequence record 50630 | T3 5'-GCAATTAACCCTCACTAAAGG-3'
ACTCTGGTACCGGGCCCCCCCTCGACTCTAGAGGATCCGGCTGGCCGTGCGACATCCTCTTTTAATTAGT
TGCTAGGCAACTGCCCTCCAGAGGGCAGTGTGGTTTTGCAAGAGGAAGCAAAAAGCCTCTCCACCCAGGC
CTGGAATGTCAGTGTGGTTTTGCAAGAGGAAGCAAAAAGCCTCTCCACCCAGGCCTGGAATGTTTCCACC
CAATCATTACTATGACAACAGCCGGATCCGGCCCCGCCCAGCGTCTTGTCATTGGCGAATTCGAACACGC
AGATGCAGTCGGGGCGGCGCGGTCCGAGGTCCACTTCGCATATTAAGGTGACGCGTGTGGCCTCGAACAC
CGAGCGACCCTGCAGCGACCCGCTTAACAGCGTCAACAGCGTGCCGCAGATCTGCGACCTGCAGGTCCTC
GCCATGGATCCTGATGATGTTGTTGATTCTTCTAAATCTTTTGTGATGGAAAACTTTTCTTCGTACCACG
GGACTAAACCTGGTTATGTAGATTCCATTCAAAAAGGTATACAAAAGCCAAAATCTGGTACACAAGGAAA
TTATGACGATGATTGGAAAGGGTTTTATAGTACCGACAATAAATACGACGCTGCGGGATACTCTGTAGAT
AATGAAAACCCGCTCTCTGGAAAAGCTGGAGGCGTGGTCAAAGTGACGTATCCAGGACTGACGAAGGTTC
TCGCACTAAAAGTGGATAAT
